>Addgene plasmid #240711 | pRECMYC-Csp1 | addgene full sequence | sequence record 482471 | Addgene NGS Result
TGCGTTCACCGCCCTCGTACAACGAGGTGTAGACGTACGGGATGCGGTCGCGGACCACCGGGGAGATGCG
GTTGCGCACGGCCGAGATGTGCCAGCCGGTCACGGCGTCGAGACCGTGACCTCGCAACCGGTCGGCGACG
GTCCGGGCGACGTCGTCGCCGGGCGCTCCGCCGTCGAGCACCTCGATGGTGACCTTGCGGCCCTGCAGGC
CGCCTCGGTCGTTGACCTCCTTGGCCGCGAGCTCGGCCACGGCCTCGCACGAAGGCGCGAAGATTCCCGC
TGGCCCTTGAAGCGGAATCACCAGCCCGACGCGGAACTCAACCTCGCCGTCCTGCACTCCAGATCACCGT
CGATCCCGTGTAGTCTGCGCTTCAAAGCTTTCTAGCAGAAATAATTCATTCTGAACAGACCCCGCCGTCG
ACACGAGGAGACACCCACCATGGCCGCCGGACAGCAGCGCCGCCCCAACCTCCTGCTGCCGTTGGTGCGT
CTGACCCACCTCGCGGAGTCGGCGATCGAACGCGTGCTCGCGGACTCGTCGCTCAAGATCGAGGACTGGC
GCGTGCTCGACGAGTTGGCCGGACGGCGCACCGTGCCCATGAGCGATCTCGCGCAGGCCACGCTGATCAC
GGGTCCGACTCTCACCAGAACCGTCGATCGCCTTGTGTCGCAAGGGATCATCTACCGGACTGCCGATCTG
CATGACCGCCGGCGGGTGCTCGTGGCGTTGACCCCGCGGGGGCGGACGCTGCGCAACCGCCTGGTGGACG
CGGTAGCCGAGGCCGAGTGTGCGGCTTTTGAATCGTGCGGGCTGGACGTCGACCAGTTGCGCGAACTCGT
CGACACCACCTCGAATTTGACTTCGTAACCACCCGCGCCCGGCGCGGGCGTTCACCCTTGACTTTTATTT
TCATCTGGATATATTTCGGGTGAATGGAAAGGGGTGACCATGCCGACCTACACATTCCGTTGTTCCCACT
GCGGTCCCTTCGATCTCACCTGCGCGATCTCCGAGCGCGATGCGGCGGCGACCTGTCCGGAGTGCCGGAC
GCCGGCGCGCCGGGTCTTCGGTTCGGTAGGGCTGACGACATTCACCGCGGGACATCACCGCGCATTCGAC
GCGGCGTCCGCGAGCGCCGAAAGTCCCACGGTGGTGAAGTCGATTCCCGCAGGCGCGGACCGCCCGCGGG
CCCCGCGCCGCAATCCCGGTCTACCGAGTCTGCCGAGGTACTAGCGACATGGGTGGCGTCGGGCTCTTCT
ACGTGGGTGCGGTGCTCATCATCGACGGGCTGATGCTGCTGGGCCGCATCAGCCCACGAGGCGCAACACC
GCTGAACTTCTTCGTCGGCGGACTGCAGGTGGTGACGCCTACGGTGCTGATCCTGCAGTCCGGCGGAGAC
GCGGCCGTGATCTTCGCGGCCTCCGGGCTCTACCTGTTCGGCTTCACCTACCTGTGGGTGGCCATCAACA
ACGTGACCGACTGGGACGGAGAAGGTCTCGGATGGTTCTCGCTGTTCGTCGCGATCGCCGCACTCGGCTA
CTCGTGGCACGCGTTCACCGCCGAGGCCGACCCGGCGTTCGGGGTGATCTGGCTGCTGTGGGCAGTGCTG
TGGTTCATGCTGTTCCTGCTGCTCGGCCTGGGGCACGACGCACTGGGGCCCGCCGTCGGGTTCGTCGCGG
TGGCCGAAGGCGTGATCACCGCCGCCGTGCCGGCCTTCCTGATCGTGTCGGGCAACTGGGAAACCGGCCC
GCTCCCCGCCGCGGTCATCGCCGTGATCGGTTTTGCCGCAGTTGTTCTCGCATACCCCATCGGGCGCCGT
CTCGCAGCGCCGTCAGTCACCAACCCTCCACCGGCCGCGCTCGCGGCCACCACCCGATAAGAGAAAGGGA
GTCCACATATGTCGAACTCCCAACTCTGGAAGTACTGCACCAAAGAACAATGCCAGGACTTCATCTTGTC
CTTGGACCTCGTCCCGCATTCCGCGGGGATGTCGCGCGAGAAGCAGCTCGCCTGTCTGTATATGTTGAGC
AACCGCGGGGCGGAAAACTACCACAAGGAAATTCTCACGAAAAAGGATGGCGGTACCCGCACCCTCATGG
TGCCCTGTTCGCTCCTCAAGGCCGTCCAGCGCAACATCTTGCACCACGTCTTGGAACAGCGGCCAGTGAG
CGACTGTGCCCGTGCCTATCGGAAGGGTACGGACATTCTGGCGAACGCCGGGCCCCATACGGGGCGCAAA
CAGGTCTTGAAATTGGATATTTCGCACTTCTTCGATTCGATTTTGTTCCCGCGTGTCATTTCCGCCGCCT
TTCCAGACACCTTGTTTCCGCCGGCGGCCGCGGCGCTGTTGGCGAATCTGTGTTGCTGTCGGGAGCGCCT
GCCACAGGGTTCCCCGGCGAGCCCAGCCATTAGCAACTTGGTCATGCGGCCGTTCGACGAAAGCATGCGG
CGGTGGTGTGAAGCGCGGCAGATTGTCTATACGCGCTACTGCGATGACATGACCTTTTCCGGTGATTTTG
ATCCCGCCGCGGTCTACCATAAGGTCAAGTCCTATTTGGAGGCGATGGGCTTTTCCCTCAACGAGAAAAA
GACCAAACTCCTGAAGGATGGGGTCCGTCAGAGCGTGACCGGGATTGTGGTGAACGAGAAACCGCAGGTG
TCGCGCGATTATCGCAAGAAGTTGCGCCAAGAGATTTATTATTGCATGAAGTACGGCGTGACCGGGCATT
TGGAACGTCTCCGGGAAGAGACGGGCAATGCGGTCGAGGAACAACGTTACATTTGTTCGGTCCTGGGGCG
CATTCAATTTGTGTTGCAGGTGAATCCGGAAGACCGCGAGTTTGCCGAGTACTGTCGCATCTGGAAAGAG
CGTTTCGTCAAATAATACCGTTCATATGAGGCTAGAGCAGGTGATAAGCCGGCCGGCAGCATATCCGGGA
AAATATTTTCCGGCCTGACGGGGAGTCCCCGCCGGGAGTTAGAAACAGTGGGCATGCAGAATACTGCACC
CGTAATCCGCTCCAAAGTACATCCGCACACTTCCGTGTGCACACCGCCTTCGGCTGTTGCGCCGTCGTGC
GTCACGCCCGGCGGGGCCCGTGTGAGCCGCTGGACACCATCACCCCGGCGCCAGAGGGCAGCTTACGGTA
TCGGTGTATTGTGCCGTCCGGCTTGCCACCTGCATGATCCCGGCGGGAGAAAGGAGAAAGCCAATCATGG
CTGAAAATGCTGTCACCAAGCAGGATTCGCCCAAGGCACCCGAGACGATCTCGCAAGTGCTGCAGGTGCT
CGTGCCGCAGCTGGCGCGTGCAGTGCCCAAGGGTATGGACCCCGACCGCATCGCGCGGATCGTGCAAACC
GAGATCCGCAAGTCGCGCAACGCGAAAGCTGCTGGCATCGCTAAGCAGTCCCTCGACGACTGCACGCAAG
AGTCATTTGCCGGTGCGCTGCTGACCTCGGCCGCGCTCGGTCTCGAGCCCGGTGTCAACGGCGAGTGCTA
CCTCGTGCCCTACCGCGACACCCGGCGCGGCGTGGTCGAGTGCCAGCTGATCATCGGCTACCAGGGCATC
GTCAAACTGTTCTGGCAGCACCCGCGCGCCTCCCGGATCGACGCGCAGTGGGTCGGCGCGAACGACGAAT
TCCATTACACCATGGGCCTCAATCCGACGCTGAAACACGTGAAGGCCAAGGGTGATCGGGGTAATCCGGT
CTACTTCTACGCGATCGTCGAGGTGACCGGCGCTGAGCCGCTGTGGGACGTGTTCACCGCCGACGAGATC
AGGGAATTGCGTCGCGGCAAGGTCGGATCCTCGGGCGACATCAAGGACCCGCAGCGCTGGATGGAGCGGA
AGACCGCGCTCAAACAGGTGCTGAAGCTGGCACCGAAGACGACGCGGCTCGACGCGGCGATCCGCGCCGA
CGATCGCCCGGGCACCGACCTGTCACAGTCGCAGGCGCTCGCGCTGCCGTCGACCGTCAAGCCGACGGCC
GACTACATCGACGGCGAGATCGCCGAGCCGCACGAGGTCGATACGCCACCGAAGTCGTCGCGCGCACAAC
GCGCGCAGCGCGCCACCGCGCCGGCGCCCGACGTGCAGATGGCCAATCCCGATCAGCTGAAGCGCCTCGG
CGAGATCCAGAAGGCCGAAAAGTACAACGACGCCGATTGGTTCAAGTTCCTCGCCGATTCGGCCGGCGTC
AAAGCCACGCGCGCCGCCGACCTCACGTTCGACGAGGCGAAGGCTGTCATCGACATGTTCGACGGGCCCA
ACGCATGAGCGCCCCGGCGAATTCCGACGCGGTGGTTGATCTGCAACTAGCGTACGATCGACTGCCAGGC
ATCAAATAAAACGAAAGGCTCAGTCGAAAGACTGGGCCTTTCGTTTTATGCCATCATGGCCGCGGTGATC
AGCTAGCCACCTGACGTCGGGGGGGGGGGAAAGCCACGTTGTGTCTCAAAATCTCTGATGTTACATTGCA
CAAGATAAAAATATATCATCATGAACAATAAAACTGTCTGCTTACATAAACAGTAATACAAGGGGTGTTA
TGAGCCATATTCAACGGGAAACGTCTTGCTCGAGGCCGCGATTAAATTCCAACATGGATGCTGATTTATA
TGGGTATAAATGGGCTCGCGATAATGTCGGGCAATCAGGTGCGACAATCTATCGCTTGTATGGGAAGCCC
CATGCGCCAGAGTTGTTTCTGAAACATGGCAAAGGTAGCGTTGCCAATGATGTTACAGATGAGATGGTCA
GACTAAACTGGCTGACGGAATTTATGCCTCTTCCGACCATCAAGCATTTTATCCGTACTCCTGATGATGC
ATGGTTACTCACCACTGCGATCCCCGGGAAAACAGCATTCCAGGTATTAGAAGAATATCCTGATTCAGGT
GAAAATATTGTTGATGCGCTGGCAGTGTTCCTGCGCCGGTTGCATTCGATTCCTGTTTGTAATTGTCCTT
TTAACAGCGATCGCGTATTTCGTCTCGCTCAGGCGCAATCACGAATGAATAACGGTTTGGTTGATGCGAG
TGATTTTGATGACGAGCGTAATGGCTGGCCTGTTGAACAAGTCTGGAAAGAAATGCATAATCTTTTGCCA
TTCTCACCGGATTCAGTCGTCACTCATGGTGATTTCTCACTTGATAACCTTATTTTTGACGAGGGGAAAT
TAATAGGTTGTATTGATGTTGGACGAGTCGGAATCGCAGACCGATACCAGGATCTTGCCATCCTATGGAA
CTGCCTCGGTGAGTTTTCTCCTTCATTACAGAAACGGCTTTTTCAAAAATATGGTATTGATAATCCTGAT
ATGAATAAATTGCAGTTTCATTTGATGCTCGATGAGTTTTTCTAATCAGAATTGGTTAATTGGTTGTAAC
ACTGGCAGAGCATTACGCTGACTTGACGGGACGGCGGCTTTGTTGAATAAATCGAACTTTTGCTGAGTTG
AAGGATCAGATCACGCATCTTCCCGACAACGCAGACCGTTCCGTGGCAAAGCAAAAGTTCAAAATCACCA
ACTGGTCCACCTACAACAAAGCTCTCACCAACCGTGGCTCCCTCACTTTCTGGCTGGATGATGGGGCGAT
TCAGGCCTGGTATGAGTCAGCAACACCTTCTTCACGAGGCAGACCTCACTAGTTCCATGAGCGTCAGACC
CCGTAGAAAAGATCAAAGGATCTTCTTGAGATCCTTTTTTTCTGCGCGTAATCTGCTGCTTGCAAACAAA
AAAACCACCGCTACCAGCGGTGGTTTGTTTGCCGGATCAAGAGCTACCAACTCTTTTTCCGAAGGTAACT
GGCTTCAGCAGAGCGCAGATACCAAATACTGTCCTTCTAGTGTAGCCGTAGTTAGGCCACCACTTCAAGA
ACTCTGTAGCACCGCCTACATACCTCGCTCTGCTAATCCTGTTACCAGTGGCTGCTGCCAGTGGCGATAA
GTCGTGTCTTACCGGGTTGGACTCAAGACGATAGTTACCGGATAAGGCGCAGCGGTCGGGCTGAACGGGG
GGTTCGTGCACACAGCCCAGCTTGGAGCGAACGACCTACACCGAACTGAGATACCTACAGCGTGAGCTAT
GAGAAAGCGCCACGCTTCCCGAGGGGAGAAAGGCGGACAGGTATCCGGTAAGCGGCAGGGTCGGAACAGG
AGAGCGCACGAGGGAGCTTCCAGGGGGAAACGCCTGGTATCTTTATAGTCCTGTCGGGTTTCGCCACCTC
TGACTTGAGCGTCGATTTTTGTGATGCTCGTCAGGGGGGCGGAGCCTATGGAAAAACGCCAGCAACGCGG
CCTTTTTACGGTTCCTGGCCTTTTGCTGGCCTTTTGCTCACATGTTCTTTCCTGCGTTATCCCCTGATTC
TGTGGATAACCGTATTACCGCCTTTGAGTGAGCTGATACCGCTCGCCGCAGCCGAACGACCGAGCGCAAC
GCGTGAGCCCACCAGCTCCGTAAGTTCGGGCGCTGTGTGGCTCGTACCCGCGCATTCAGGCGGCAGGGGG
TCTAACGGGTCTAAGGCGGCGTGTACGGCCGCCACAGCGGCTCTCAGCGGCCCGGAAACGTCCTCGAAAC
GACGCATGTGTTCCTCCTGGTTGGTACAGGTGGTTGGGGGTGCTCGGCTGTCGCTGGTGTTCCACCACCA
GGGCTCGACGGGAGAGCGGGGGAGTGTGCAGTTGTGGGGTGGCCCCTCAGCGAAATATCTGACTTGGAGC
TCGTGTCGGACCATACACCGGTGATTAATCGTGGTCTACTACCAAGCGTGAGCCACGTCGCCGACGAATT
TGAGCAGCTCTGGCTGCCGTACTGGCCGCTGGCAAGCGACGATCTGCTCGAGGGGATCTACCGCCAAAGC
CGCGCGTCGGCCCTAGGCCGCCGGTACATCGAGGCGAACCCAACAGCGCTGGCAAACCTGCTGGTCGTGG
ACGTAGACCATCCAGACGCAGCGCTCCGAGCGCTCAGCGCCCGGGGGTCCCATCCGCTGCCCAACGCGAT
CGTGGGCAATCGCGCCAACGGCCACGCACACGCAGTGTGGGCACTCAACGCCCCTGTTCCACGCACCGAA
TACGCGCGGCGTAAGCCGCTCGCATACATGGCGGCGTGCGCCGAAGGCCTTCGGCGCGCCGTCGATGGCG
ACCGCAGTTACTCAGGCCTCATGACCAAAAACCCCGGCCACATCGCCTGGGAAACGGAATGGCTCCACTC
AGATCTCTACACACTCAGCCACATCGAGGCCGAGCTCGGCGCGAACATGCCACCGCCGCGCTGGCGTCAG
CAGACCACGTACAAAGCGGCTCCGACGCCGCTAGGGCGGAATTGCGCACTGTTCGATTCCGTCAGGTTGT
GGGCCTATCGTCCCGCCCTCATGCGGATCTACCTGCCGACCCGGAACGTGGACGGACTCGGCCGCGCGAT
CTATGCCGAGTGCCACGCGCGAAACGCCGAATTTCCGTGCAACGACGTGTGTCCCGGACCGCTACCGGAC
AGCGAGGTCCGCGCCATCGCCAACAGCATTTGGCGTTGGATCACAACCAAGTCGCGCATTTGGGCGGACG
GGATCGTGGTCTACGAGGCCACACTCAGTGCGCGCCAGTCGGCCATCTCGCGGAAGGGCGCAGCAGCGCG
CACGGCGGCGAGCACAGTTGCGCGGCGCGCAAAGTCCGCGTCAGCCATGGAGGCATTGCTATGAGCGACG
GCTACAGCGACGGCTACAACCGGCAGCCGACTGTCCGCAAAAAGCGGCGCGTGACCGCCGCCGAAGGCGC
TCGAATCACCGGACTATCCGAACGCCACGTCGTCCGGCTCGTGGCGCAGGAACGCAGCGAGTGGCTCGCC
GAGCAGGCTGCACGCCGCGAACGCATCCGCGCCTATCACGACGACGAGGGCCACTCTTGGCCGCAAACGG
CCAAACATTTCGGGCTGCATCTGGACACCGTTAAGCGACTCGGCTATCGGGCGAGGAAAGAGCGTGCGGC
AGAACAGGAAGCGGCTCAAAAGGCCCACAACGAAGCCGACAATCCACCGCTGTTCTAACGCAATTGGGGA
GCGGGTGTCGCGGGGGTTCCGTGGGGGGTTCCGTTGCAACGGGTCGGACAGGTAAAAGTCCTGGTAGACG
CTAGTTTTCTGGTTTGGGCCATGCCTGTCTCGTTGCGTGTTTCGTTGCGCCCGTTTTGAATACCAGCCAG
ACGAGACGGGGTTCTACGAATCTTGGTCGATACCAAGCCATTTCCGCTGAATATCGGGGAGCTCACCGCC
AGAATCGGTGGTTGTGGTGATGTACGTGGCGAACTCCGTTGTAGTGCCTGTGGTGGCATCCGTGGCGCGG
CCGCGGTACCAGATCTTTAAATCTAGATAAAGAAGTGACGCGGTCTCAAGCGTCGAGCGTCGCCAGCGTG
TCGAGGATGTCGAAGTCGTAGCCGTCGGCGCTGGCGATGTAGACCTGCTGGTCGAATTGACTGTCGCGCA
TACACATCGGGCCCCGGGGCCCGTCGAACCCGACATCGTGCGCGGATGCCATCAGGTCCGGTATCTCGGG
GGAGTGGGCCCGCTGGAAGATGGCCTCGAGCGCAAGCAGACCCTCGTAACAGGATTCGGCCATCGCGTTG
AGCGGTGGCGCGTCGGCGCCGTAGCGGGCGACGTAGCTGCCCATCAGGTCCATGGCACCCGCGGTGGCCA
GTGAACTGAAGTACGCCGCGGCGACATAGAGGTTTTCGGTGGAGCCGGCGCCGCTGGCCAGCAGCATGTT
CTCCTCCATCAGCGGGCTGAACCGCGCCATGCGGTCGTGCCCGCCGGCGCGCGCGAACTCGCGGTTGAAC
AACACGGCGTCCTGGCCGACGAGCAGCATCAACACGGCCTGCGCCCCCGACGCGATGGCCTTGCGGACAG
GTGCGCGGAAATCGTCGGTGCCGTACGGGACGTAGATCTCCCGTCTGAGCTCGAGGTCCAGATCTCGGCA
GTACGCGCGGGCGGCCGCGGCGGAACGGCGCGGCCAGATGTAGTCATCGCCGACCAGGCACCAGGACCGG
ATGCCGAAGTGGTCGCGCAGCCAGGCGAGCGCGGGCGCGATCTGGATCTGCGGTGTCTCGCCTGTGCAGA
ACACGCCCGGTG
Features (pLannotate 1.2.2; 5 found; start..end, strand, type, name):
   1239..1877    +  CDS            AMIS_MYCSM: Protein inferred from homology: Swiss-Prot protein existence level 3. Possible transporter that might be responsible for the adsorption of amidase substrates or release of their hydrolysis products. From Mycolicibacterium smegmatis (Mycobacterium smegmatis).
   4343..4389    +  terminator     rrnB T1 terminator: transcription terminator T1 from the E. coli rrnB gene
   4550..5365    +  CDS            KanR: aminoglycoside phosphotransferase; aph(3')-Ia; confers resistance to kanamycin in bacteria or G418 (Geneticin®) in eukaryotes
   5506..5649    +  CDS            TRA2_ECOLX (fragment): Protein predicted: Swiss-Prot protein existence level 4. Required for transposition of transposon Tn903. From Escherichia coli.
   5696..6284    +  rep_origin     ori: high-copy-number ColE1/pMB1/pBR322/pUC origin of replication
