[The description below was written by a language model from this plasmid's Addgene catalogue record and pLannotate feature annotations shown in this document.]
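Description:
pRECMYC-Csp1 is a 9.1 kb bacterial expression plasmid that delivers a retron-based recombineering system ("recombitron") for genome editing in Mycobacterium smegmatis mc2 155. The catalogue entry lists the backbone as pJV62, while the purpose line describes it as a pLAM12 vector backbone. It is propagated in E. coli through a high-copy ColE1/pUC-type origin and selected with kanamycin via an aph(3')-Ia resistance gene, next to which a small remnant of the Tn903 transposase is detected. The automated annotation does not identify a mycobacterial replication origin, and large stretches of the sequence carry no annotation, so the feature table gives only a partial picture of the plasmid.

The roughly 2.4 kb synthetic insert, assembled by Gibson cloning, combines three parts: the Csp1 retron reverse transcriptase, the Eco1 retron non-coding RNA, and the single-strand annealing protein MspRecT. In a recombitron, the reverse transcriptase copies part of the ncRNA into multicopy single-stranded DNA inside the cell. Here the ncRNA has been modified to carry an editing donor directed at the MSMEG_5894 gene, and the RecT protein promotes annealing of that single-stranded donor at the chromosomal target so the edit is incorporated. None of these insert components is picked up by the annotation, and the record does not state the promoter. However, an M. smegmatis amiS coding sequence from the amidase locus lies upstream, which may belong to an acetamidase-type regulatory region, although the record does not confirm this. An rrnB T1 terminator lies ahead of the kanamycin marker. The plasmid is part of a study of cross-species retron-mediated recombineering in phylogenetically distinct bacteria.
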