Addgene plasmid #240711: pRECMYC-Csp1
Purpose: pLAM12 vector backbone containing Csp1 recombitron with MspRecT and a donor in the ncRNA to target MSMEG_5894 gene of Mycobacterium smegmatis mc2 155
Depositing lab: Seth Shipman. Depositing organization: J. David Gladstone Institutes. Publication: Genome editing of phylogenetically distinct bacteria using cross-species retron-mediated recombineering. Gonzalez-Delgado A, Bonillo-Lopez L, Johnson MS, Knodlseder N, Ko CC, Lekbach Y, Oh JH, Selvakumar H, Wold MC, Yu Z, Aragon V, Gralnick JA, Guell M, Hatfull GF, Keitz BK, Koskella B, Mutalik VK, van Pijkeren JP, Shipman SL. Nat Biotechnol. 2026 Apr 23. doi: 10.1038/s41587-026-03076-6. PubMed 42026131.
Backbone
  Vector backbone: pJV62
  Backbone manufacturer: Graham Hatfull (Addgene #26910)
  Vector type: Bacterial Expression
Growth in bacteria
  Bacterial resistance: Kanamycin, 50 μg/mL
  Growth temperature: 37°C
  Growth strain: DH5alpha
  Copy number: High Copy
Gene/Insert
  Gene/Insert name: Csp1 RT, Eco1 ncRNA, MspRecT
  Species: Synthetic
  Insert size (bp): 2380
  Mutation: WT
  Cloning method: Gibson Cloning
Terms and licenses: Academic/Nonprofit Terms; Industry Terms: Not Available to Industry
Depositor comments: Please visit https://doi.org/10.1101/2025.06.16.660010 for bioRxiv preprint.
How to cite: pRECMYC-Csp1 was a gift from Seth Shipman (Addgene plasmid # 240711 ; http://n2t.net/addgene:240711 ; RRID:Addgene_240711)
